Addgene plasmid #200111: pKrox24(2xD-E)DsRed
Purpose: Fluorescent reporter for in cell monitoring of receptor tyrosine kinase-MAP ERK pathway activity
Depositing lab: Pavel Krejčí. Depositing organization: Masaryk University. Publication: One reporter for in-cell activity profiling of majority of protein kinase oncogenes. Gudernova I, Foldynova-Trantirkova S, Ghannamova BE, Fafilek B, Varecha M, Balek L, Hruba E, Jonatova L, Jelinkova I, Kunova Bosakova M, Trantirek L, Mayer J, Krejci P. Elife. 2017 Feb 15;6. pii: e21536. doi: 10.7554/eLife.21536. PubMed 28199182.
Backbone
  Vector backbone: pDsRed-Express-DR
  Backbone manufacturer: Clontech
  Vector type: Mammalian Expression
Growth in bacteria
  Bacterial resistance: Kanamycin, 50 μg/mL
  Growth temperature: 37°C
  Growth strain: DH5alpha
  Copy number: High Copy
Gene/Insert
  Gene/Insert name: modified EGR1 promoter
  Species: Synthetic
  Mutation: highly modified sequence
  Promoter: 2 copies of D-E element, no other promoter elements
  Cloning method: Restriction Enzyme; 5′ cloning site unknown (unknown if destroyed)
Terms and licenses: Academic/Nonprofit Terms; Industry Terms: Not Available to Industry
Depositor comments: Please Note: Plasmid contains an A to G nucleotide mutation in one of the three D elements of the EGR1D promoter. This mutation is not known to affect plasmid function.
How to cite: pKrox24(2xD-E)DsRed was a gift from Pavel Krejčí (Addgene plasmid # 200111 ; http://n2t.net/addgene:200111 ; RRID:Addgene_200111)
