[The description below was written by a language model from this plasmid's Addgene catalogue record and pLannotate feature annotations shown in this document.]
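Description:
pKrox24(2xD-E)DsRed is a mammalian fluorescent reporter plasmid built on the promoterless Clontech pDsRed-Express-DR backbone and designed to report receptor tyrosine kinase signalling through the MAP kinase/ERK pathway in living cells. The insert is a synthetic, heavily modified version of the EGR1 (Krox24) promoter. According to the record it consists of two copies of a D-E element with no other promoter elements. In the 6,024 nt sequenced record, an unannotated stretch of about 1.8 kb lies between two multiple cloning site fragments directly upstream of the reporter, which is presumably where this promoter sits, although the feature table does not label it. The depositor notes a single A to G change in one of the D elements that is not known to affect function.

Downstream of the promoter region is the DsRed-Express coding sequence, a rapidly maturing Discosoma-derived fluorescent protein. It is followed by a segment annotated as a d1EGFP fragment, which corresponds to the mouse ornithine decarboxylase degradation domain. This domain shortens reporter half-life, so fluorescence follows changes in promoter activity rather than accumulating. An SV40 polyadenylation signal terminates the transcript.

The backbone carries a high-copy ColE1/pUC-type origin and an f1 origin. Its NeoR/KanR gene is driven by tandem bacterial (bla) and SV40 early promoters and ends in an HSV TK polyadenylation signal, giving kanamycin selection in bacteria and G418 selection for stable mammalian lines. Short hits to ble, large T antigen and the bGH poly(A) signal are probably backbone remnants or annotation artefacts. The associated work used this reporter family to profile the in-cell activity of protein kinase oncogenes.
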