Features (pLannotate 1.2.2; 14 found; start..end, strand, type, name):
     10..45      +  misc_feature   MCS (fragment): multiple cloning site
   1841..1873    +  misc_feature   MCS (fragment): multiple cloning site
   1881..2555    +  CDS            DsRed-Express: DsRed-Express is a basic (constitutively fluorescent) orange fluorescent protein published in 2002, derived from Discosoma sp.. It is reported to be a rapidly-maturing tetramer with low acid sensitivity.
   2568..2690    +  CDS            d1EGFP (fragment): EGFP destabilized by fusion to a mutated version of residues 422-461 of mouse ornithine decarboxylase, giving an in vivo half-life of ~1 hour mammalian codon-optimized
   2706..2789    +  CDS            large T antigen (fragment): large T antigen from SV40 (simian virus 40)
   2812..2933    +  polyA_signal   SV40 poly(A) signal: SV40 polyadenylation signal
   2967..3395    -  rep_origin     f1 ori (sequence partly withheld): f1 bacteriophage origin of replication; arrow indicates direction of (+) strand synthesis
   3422..3526    +  promoter       AmpR promoter: bla
   3528..3885    +  promoter       SV40 promoter: SV40 enhancer and early promoter
   3920..4714    +  CDS            NeoR/KanR: aminoglycoside phosphotransferase from Tn5; aph(3')-II (or nptII); confers resistance to neomycin, kanamycin, and G418 (Geneticin®)
   4735..4887    +  CDS            ble (fragment): BLE_KLEPN - Experimental evidence at protein level: Swiss-Prot protein existence level 1. Binding protein with a strong affinity to the bleomycin family of antibiotics. Binds to CL990; an antimitotic-antibiotic compound. From Klebsiella pneumoniae.
   4946..4993    +  polyA_signal   HSV TK poly(A) signal: herpes simplex virus thymidine kinase polyadenylation signal (Cole and Stacy, 1985)
   5084..5100    -  polyA_signal   bGH poly(A) signal (fragment): bovine growth hormone polyadenylation signal
   5322..5910    +  rep_origin     ori: high-copy-number ColE1/pMB1/pBR322/pUC origin of replication
>Addgene plasmid #200111 | pKrox24(2xD-E)DsRed | addgene full sequence | sequence record 412318 | Addgene NGS Result
TAGTTATTACTAGCGCTACCGGACTCAGATCTCGAGCTCAAGCTTGGCCTAACTGGCCGGTACCAAAGAC
ACCGTGCCATAGATCGAGGCCCGGGGTCAAGGCCCCGCCTCTCCTGGGCGGCCCCTGCCCAGGCGGGCCC
AGCCGCTCCTCCCCCGCACTCCCGGTTCGCTCTCACGGTCCCTGAGGTGGGCGGGCGGGCCCTGGATGAC
AGCGATAGAACCCCGGCCCGACTCGCCCTCGCCCCCGCTCTGGGTCTGGGCTTCCCCAGCCTAGTTCACG
CCTAGGAGCCGCCTGAGCAGCCGCGCGCCCAGCGCCACACGCCACGAGCCCTCCCCGCCTGGGCGTCCCC
GGATCCCGCGAGCGCTCGGGCTCCCGGCTTGGAACCAGGGAGGAGGGAGGGAGCGAGGGAGCAACCAGCT
GCGACCCGGAAATGCCATATAAGGAGCAGGAAGGATCCCCCGCCGGAAAGACACCGTGCCATAGATCGAG
GCCCGGGGTCAAGGCCCCGCCTCTCCTGGGCGGCCCCTGCCCAGGCGGGCCCAGCCGCTCCTCCCCCGCA
CTCCCGGTTCGCTCTCACGGTCCCTGAGGTGGGCGGGCGGGCCCTGGATGACAGCGATAGAACCCCGGCC
CGACTCGCCCTCGCCCCCGCTCTGGGTCTGGGCTTCCCCAGCCTAGTTCACGCCTAGGAGCCGCCTGAGC
AGCCGCGCGCCCAGCGCCACACGCCACGAGCCCTCCCCGCCTGGGCGTCCCCGGATCCCGCGAGCGCTCG
GGCTCCCGGCTTGGAACCAGGGAGGAGGGAGGGAGCGAGGGAGCAACCAGCTGCGACCCGGAAATGCCAT
ATAAGGAGCAGGAAGGATCCCCCGCCGGGAGCTCGGTACCAAAGACACCGTGCCATAGATCGAGGCCCGG
GGTCAAGGCCCCGCCTCTCCTGGGCGGCCCCTGCCCAGGCGGGCCCAGCCGCTCCTCCCCCGCACTCCCG
GTTCGCTCTCACGGTCCCTGAGGTGGGCGGGCGGGCCCTGGGTGACAGCGATAGAACCCCGGCCCGACTC
GCCCTCGCCCCCGCTCTGGGTCTGGGCTTCCCCAGCCTAGTTCACGCCTAGGAGCCGCCTGAGCAGCCGC
GCGCCCAGCGCCACACGCCACGAGCCCTCCCCGCCTGGGCGTCCCCGGATCCCGCGAGCGCTCGGGCTCC
CGGCTTGGAACCAGGGAGGAGGGAGGGAGCGAGGGAGCAACCAGCTGCGACCCGGAAATGCCATATAAGG
AGCAGGAAGGATCCCCCGCCGGAACAACCCTTATTTGGGCAGCACCTTATTTGGAGTGGCCCGATATGGC
CCGGCCGCTTCCGGCTCTGGGAGGAGGGAAGAAGGCGGAGGGAGGGGCAACGCGGGAACTCCGGAGCTGC
GCGGGTCCCGGAGGCCCCGGCGGCGGCTAGAGCTCTAGGCTTCCCCGAAGCCTGGGCGCCTGGGATGCGG
GCGCGGGCGCGGGCCCTAGGGTGCAGGATGGAGGTGCCGGGCGCTGTCGGATGGGGGGCTTCACGTCACT
CCGGGTCCTCCCGGCCGGTCCTGCCATATTAGGGCTTCCTGCTTCCCATATATGGCCATGTACGTCACGA
CGGAGGCGGACCCGTGCCGTTCCAGACCCTTCAAATAGAGGCGGATCCGGGGAGTCGCGAGAGATCCCAG
CGCGCAGAACTTGGGGAGCCGCCGCCGCCATCCGCCGCCGCAGCCAGCTTCCGCCGCCGCAGGACCGGCC
CCTGCCCCAGCCTCCGCAGCCGCGGCGCGTCCACGCCCGCCCGCGCCCAGGGCGAGTCGGGGTCGCCGCC
TGCACGCTTCTCAGTGTTCCGTCGACGGTACCGCGGGCCCGGGATCCACCGGTCGCCACCATGGCCTCCT
CCGAGGACGTCATCAAGGAGTTCATGCGCTTCAAGGTGCGCATGGAGGGCTCCGTGAACGGCCACGAGTT
CGAGATCGAGGGCGAGGGCGAGGGCCGCCCCTACGAGGGCACCCAGACCGCCAAGCTGAAGGTGACCAAG
GGCGGCCCCCTGCCCTTCGCCTGGGACATCCTGTCCCCCCAGTTCCAGTACGGCTCCAAGGTGTACGTGA
AGCACCCCGCCGACATCCCCGACTACAAGAAGCTGTCCTTCCCCGAGGGCTTCAAGTGGGAGCGCGTGAT
GAACTTCGAGGACGGCGGCGTGGTGACCGTGACCCAGGACTCCTCCCTGCAGGACGGCTCCTTCATCTAC
AAGGTGAAGTTCATCGGCGTGAACTTCCCCTCCGACGGCCCCGTAATGCAGAAGAAGACTATGGGCTGGG
AGGCCTCCACCGAGCGCCTGTACCCCCGCGACGGCGTGCTGAAGGGCGAGATCCACAAGGCCCTGAAGCT
GAAGGACGGCGGCCACTACCTGGTGGAGTTCAAGTCCATCTACATGGCCAAGAAGCCCGTGCAGCTGCCC
GGCTACTACTACGTGGACTCCAAGCTGGACATCACCTCCCACAACGAGGACTACACCATCGTGGAGCAGT
ACGAGCGCGCCGAGGGCCGCCACCACCTGTTCCTGACTAGTGATATCAGCCATGGCTTCCCGCCGGCGGT
GGCGGCGCAGGATGATGGCACGCTGCCCATGTCTTGTGCCCAGGAGAGCGGGATGGACCGTCACCCTGCA
GCCTGTGCTTCTGCTAGGATCAATGTGTAGGCGGCCGCGACTCTAGATCATAATCAGCCATACCACATTT
GTAGAGGTTTTACTTGCTTTAAAAAACCTCCCACACCTCCCCCTGAACCTGAAACATAAAATGAATGCAA
TTGTTGTTGTTAACTTGTTTATTGCAGCTTATAATGGTTACAAATAAAGCAATAGCATCACAAATTTCAC
AAATAAAGCATTTTTTTCACTGCATTCTAGTTGTGGTTTGTCCAAACTCATCAATGTATCTTAAGGCGTA
AATTGTAAGCGTTAATATTTTGTTAAAATTCGCGTTAAATTTTTGTTAAATCAGCTCATTTTTTAACCAA
TAGGCCGAAATCGGCAAAATCCCTTATAAATCAAAAGAATAGACCGAGATAGGGT
[37 nt withheld, positions 3066-3102]
AAAGAACGTGGACTCCAACGTCAAAGG
[49 nt withheld, positions 3130-3178]
T
[91 nt withheld, positions 3180-3270]
G
[124 nt withheld, positions 3272-3395]
CAGGTGGCACTTTTCGGGGAAATGTGCGCGGAACCCCTATTTGTTTATTTTTCTAAATACATTCAAATAT
GTATCCGCTCATGAGACAATAACCCTGATAAATGCTTCAATAATATTGAAAAAGGAAGAGTCCTGAGGCG
GAAAGAACCAGCTGTGGAATGTGTGTCAGTTAGGGTGTGGAAAGTCCCCAGGCTCCCCAGCAGGCAGAAG
TATGCAAAGCATGCATCTCAATTAGTCAGCAACCAGGTGTGGAAAGTCCCCAGGCTCCCCAGCAGGCAGA
AGTATGCAAAGCATGCATCTCAATTAGTCAGCAACCATAGTCCCGCCCCTAACTCCGCCCATCCCGCCCC
TAACTCCGCCCAGTTCCGCCCATTCTCCGCCCCATGGCTGACTAATTTTTTTTATTTATGCAGAGGCCGA
GGCCGCCTCGGCCTCTGAGCTATTCCAGAAGTAGTGAGGAGGCTTTTTTGGAGGCCTAGGCTTTTGCAAA
GATCGATCAAGAGACAGGATGAGGATCGTTTCGCATGATTGAACAAGATGGATTGCACGCAGGTTCTCCG
GCCGCTTGGGTGGAGAGGCTATTCGGCTATGACTGGGCACAACAGACAATCGGCTGCTCTGATGCCGCCG
TGTTCCGGCTGTCAGCGCAGGGGCGCCCGGTTCTTTTTGTCAAGACCGACCTGTCCGGTGCCCTGAATGA
ACTGCAAGACGAGGCAGCGCGGCTATCGTGGCTGGCCACGACGGGCGTTCCTTGCGCAGCTGTGCTCGAC
GTTGTCACTGAAGCGGGAAGGGACTGGCTGCTATTGGGCGAAGTGCCGGGGCAGGATCTCCTGTCATCTC
ACCTTGCTCCTGCCGAGAAAGTATCCATCATGGCTGATGCAATGCGGCGGCTGCATACGCTTGATCCGGC
TACCTGCCCATTCGACCACCAAGCGAAACATCGCATCGAGCGAGCACGTACTCGGATGGAAGCCGGTCTT
GTCGATCAGGATGATCTGGACGAAGAGCATCAGGGGCTCGCGCCAGCCGAACTGTTCGCCAGGCTCAAGG
CGAGCATGCCCGACGGCGAGGATCTCGTCGTGACCCATGGCGATGCCTGCTTGCCGAATATCATGGTGGA
AAATGGCCGCTTTTCTGGATTCATCGACTGTGGCCGGCTGGGTGTGGCGGACCGCTATCAGGACATAGCG
TTGGCTACCCGTGATATTGCTGAAGAGCTTGGCGGCGAATGGGCTGACCGCTTCCTCGTGCTTTACGGTA
TCGCCGCTCCCGATTCGCAGCGCATCGCCTTCTATCGCCTTCTTGACGAGTTCTTCTGAGCGGGACTCTG
GGGTTCGAAATGACCGACCAAGCGACGCCCAACCTGCCATCACGAGATTTCGATTCCACCGCCGCCTTCT
ATGAAAGGTTGGGCTTCGGAATCGTTTTCCGGGACGCCGGCTGGATGATCCTCCAGCGCGGGGATCTCAT
GCTGGAGTTCTTCGCCCACCCTAGGGGGAGGCTAACTGAAACACGGAAGGAGACAATACCGGAAGGAACC
CGCGCTATGACGGCAATAAAAAGACAGAATAAAACGCACGGTGTTGGGTCGTTTGTTCATAAACGCGGGG
TTCGGTCCCAGGGCTGGCACTCTGTCGATACCCCACCGAGACCCCATTGGGGCCAATACGCCCGCGTTTC
TTCCTTTTCCCCACCCCACCCCCCAAGTTCGGGTGAAGGCCCAGGGCTCGCAGCCAACGTCGGGGCGGCA
GGCCCTGCCATAGCCTCAGGTTACTCATATATACTTTAGATTGATTTAAAACTTCATTTTTAATTTAAAA
GGATCTAGGTGAAGATCCTTTTTGATAATCTCATGACCAAAATCCCTTAACGTGAGTTTTCGTTCCACTG
AGCGTCAGACCCCGTAGAAAAGATCAAAGGATCTTCTTGAGATCCTTTTTTTCTGCGCGTAATCTGCTGC
TTGCAAACAAAAAAACCACCGCTACCAGCGGTGGTTTGTTTGCCGGATCAAGAGCTACCAACTCTTTTTC
CGAAGGTAACTGGCTTCAGCAGAGCGCAGATACCAAATACTGTTCTTCTAGTGTAGCCGTAGTTAGGCCA
CCACTTCAAGAACTCTGTAGCACCGCCTACATACCTCGCTCTGCTAATCCTGTTACCAGTGGCTGCTGCC
AGTGGCGATAAGTCGTGTCTTACCGGGTTGGACTCAAGACGATAGTTACCGGATAAGGCGCAGCGGTCGG
GCTGAACGGGGGGTTCGTGCACACAGCCCAGCTTGGAGCGAACGACCTACACCGAACTGAGATACCTACA
GCGTGAGCTATGAGAAAGCGCCACGCTTCCCGAAGGGAGAAAGGCGGACAGGTATCCGGTAAGCGGCAGG
GTCGGAACAGGAGAGCGCACGAGGGAGCTTCCAGGGGGAAACGCCTGGTATCTTTATAGTCCTGTCGGGT
TTCGCCACCTCTGACTTGAGCGTCGATTTTTGTGATGCTCGTCAGGGGGGCGGAGCCTATGGAAAAACGC
CAGCAACGCGGCCTTTTTACGGTTCCTGGCCTTTTGCTGGCCTTTTGCTCACATGTTCTTTCCTGCGTTA
TCCCCTGATTCTGTGGATAACCGTATTACCGCCATGCAT
